>Addgene plasmid #157364 | pD649-HAsp-FGFR1-COMP5AP-AviTag-9xHis | depositor full sequence | sequence record 303837 | Full Sequence
TTTCAATATTATTGAAGCATTTATCAGGGTTATTGTCTCATGAGCGGATACATATTTGAATGTATTTAGA
AAAATAAACAAATAGGGGTCAGTGTTACAACCAATTAACCAATTCTGAACATTATCGCGAGCCCATTTAT
ACCTGAATATGGCTCATAACACCCCTTGCTCATGACCAAAATCCCTTAACGTGAGTTACGCGCGCGTCGT
TCCACTGAGCGTCAGACCCCGTAGAAAAGATCAAAGGATCTTCTTGAGATCCTTTTTTTCTGCGCGTAAT
CTGCTGCTTGCAAACAAAAAAACCACCGCTACCAGCGGTGGTTTGTTTGCCGGATCAAGAGCTACCAACT
CTTTTTCCGAAGGTAACTGGCTTCAGCAGAGCGCAGATACCAAATACTGTTCTTCTAGTGTAGCCGTAGT
TAGCCCACCACTTCAAGAACTCTGTAGCACCGCCTACATACCTCGCTCTGCTAATCCTGTTACCAGTGGC
TGCTGCCAGTGGCGATAAGTCGTGTCTTACCGGGTTGGACTCAAGACGATAGTTACCGGATAAGGCGCAG
CGGTCGGGCTGAACGGGGGGTTCGTGCACACAGCCCAGCTTGGAGCGAACGACCTACACCGAACTGAGAT
ACCTACAGCGTGAGCTATGAGAAAGCGCCACGCTTCCCGAAGGGAGAAAGGCGGACAGGTATCCGGTAAG
CGGCAGGGTCGGAACAGGAGAGCGCACGAGGGAGCTTCCAGGGGGAAACGCCTGGTATCTTTATAGTCCT
GTCGGGTTTCGCCACCTCTGACTTGAGCGTCGATTTTTGTGATGCTCGTCAGGGGGGCGGAGCCTATGGA
AAAACGCCAGCAACGCGGCCTTTTTACGGTTCCTGGCCTTTTGCTGGCCTTTTGCTCACATGTTCTTTCC
TGCGTTATCCCCTGATTCTGTGGATAACCGTATTACCGCCTTTGAGTGAGCTGATACCGCTCGCCGCAGC
CGAACGACCGAGCGCAGCGAGTCAGTGAGCGAGGAAGCGGAAGGCGAGAGTAGGGAACTGCCAGGCATCA
AACTAAGCAGAAGGCCCCTGACGGATGGCCTTTTTGCGTTTCTACAAACTCTTTCTGTGTTGTAAAACGA
CGGCCAGTCTTAAGCTCGGGCCCCCTGGGCGGTTCTGATAACGAGTAATCGTTAATCCGCAAATAACGTA
AAAACCCGCTTCGGCGGGTTTTTTTATGGGGGGAGTTTAGGGAAAGAGCATTTGTCAGAATATTTAAGGG
CGCCTGTCACTTTGCTTGATATATGAGAATTATTTAACCTTATAAATGAGAAAAAAGCAACGCACTTTAA
ATAAGATACGTTGCTTTTTCGATTGATGAACACCTATAATTAAACTATTCATCTATTATTTATGATTTTT
TGTATATACAATATTTCTAGTTTGTTAAAGAGAATTAAGAAAATAAATCTCGAAAATAATAAAGGGAAAA
TCAGTTTTTGATATCAAAATTATACATGTCAACGATAATACAAAATATAATACAAACTATAAGATGTTAT
CAGTATTTATTATCATTTAGAATAAATTTTGTGTCGCCCTTAATTGTGAGCGGATAACAATTACGAGCTT
CATGCACAGTGGCGTTGACTCAATATTGGCCATTAGCCATATTATTCATTGGTTATATAGCATAAATCAA
TATTGGCTATTGGCCATTGCATACGTTGTATCTATATCATAATATGTACATTTATATTGGCTCATGTCCA
ATATGACCGCCATGTTGGCATTGATTATTGACTAGTTATTAATAGTAATCAATTACGGGGTCATTAGTTC
ATAGCCCATATATGGAGTTCCGCGTTACATAACTTACGGTAAATGGCCCGCCTGGCTGACCGCCCAACGA
CCCCCGCCCATTGACGTCAATAATGACGTATGTTCCCATAGTAACGCCAATAGGGACTTTCCATTGACGT
CAATGGGTGGAGTATTTACGGTAAACTGCCCACTTGGCAGTACATCAAGTGTATCATATGCCAAGTACGC
CCCCTATTGACGTCAATGACGGTAAATGGCCCGCCTGGCATTATGCCCAGTACATGACCTTATGGGACTT
TCCTACTTGGCAGTACATCTACGTATTAGTCATCGCTATTACCATGGTGATGCGGTTTTGGCAGTACATC
AATGGGCGTGGATAGCGGTTTGACTCACGGGGATTTCCAAGTCTCCACCCCATTGACGTCAATGGGAGTT
TGTTTTGGCACCAAAATCAACGGGACTTTCCAAAATGTCGTAACAACTCCGCCCCATTGACGCAAATGGG
CGGTAGGCGTGTACGGTGGGAGGTCTATATAAGCAGAGCTCGTTTAGTGAACCGTCAGATCGCCTGGAGA
CGCCATCCACGCTGTTTTGACCTCCATAGAAGACACCGGGACCGATCCAGCCTCCGCGGCCGGGAACGGT
GCATTGGAACGCGGATTCCCCGTGCCAAGAGTGACGTAAGTACCGCCTATAGAGTCTATAGGCCCACCCC
CTTGGCTTCGTTAGAACGCGGCTACAATTAATACATAACCTTATGTATCATACACATACGATTTAGGTGA
CACTATAGAATAACATCCACTTTGCCTTTCTCTCCACAGGTGTCCACTCCCAGGTCCAACTGCACCTCGG
TTCTATCGAAAACGCGCCTGCTAGCGCCACCATGAAGACCATCATTGCCCTGAGCTACATCTTCTGCCTG
GTGTTCGCTGCGGCCGCCAGACCTTCTCCTACACTGCCTGAACAGGCTCAGCCTTGGGGAGCCCCTGTGG
AAGTGGAATCCTTTCTGGTGCACCCCGGCGATCTGCTGCAGCTGAGATGCAGACTGAGAGATGACGTGCA
GAGCATCAACTGGCTCAGAGATGGGGTGCAGCTGGCCGAGAGCAACAGAACCAGAATCACCGGCGAAGAG
GTGGAAGTGCAGGATAGCGTGCCAGCCGATTCTGGCCTGTACGCCTGTGTGACAAGCAGCCCTAGCGGCA
GCGATACCACCTACTTCTCCGTGAACGTGTCCGACGCTCTGCCCAGCAGCGAGGACGATGACGACGATGA
TGACAGCAGCAGCGAAGAGAAAGAGACAGACAACACCAAGCCTAACAGAATGCCCGTGGCTCCCTACTGG
ACAAGCCCCGAGAAGATGGAAAAGAAACTGCACGCCGTGCCTGCCGCCAAGACCGTGAAGTTTAAGTGTC
CCAGCTCCGGCACACCCAATCCAACACTGAGATGGCTGAAGAACGGCAAAGAGTTCAAGCCCGACCACCG
GATCGGCGGCTACAAAGTCCGATACGCCACCTGGTCCATCATCATGGACAGCGTGGTGCCCAGCGACAAG
GGCAACTACACCTGTATCGTGGAAAACGAGTACGGCAGCATCAACCACACCTACCAGCTGGACGTGGTGG
AAAGAAGCCCTCACAGACCCATTCTGCAGGCCGGACTGCCTGCCAACAAAACAGTGGCCCTGGGCAGCAA
CGTGGAATTCATGTGCAAGGTGTACAGCGACCCTCAGCCTCACATCCAGTGGCTGAAGCACATCGAAGTG
AACGGCAGCAAGATCGGCCCCGACAACCTGCCTTATGTGCAGATCCTGAAAACAGCCGGCGTGAACACCA
CCGACAAAGAAATGGAAGTGCTGCACCTGAGGAATGTGTCCTTCGAGGACGCCGGCGAGTACACATGTCT
GGCCGGCAATTCTATCGGCCTGAGCCACCATTCTGCCTGGCTGACAGTGCTGGAAGCCCTGGAAGAAAGA
CCCGCCGTGATGACAAGCCCTCTGTACCTGGAAGGCGCGCCGGAAGATCAAGTTGATCCAAGATTGATTG
ATGGCAAGGGCGGATCTCTGGAGGTGCTGTTCCAGGGACCAGGCGGAAGCGGCAATCCCGGCGGCGATCT
GGCCCCCCAGATGCTGCGCGAGCTGCAGGAGACCAATGCCGCCCTGCAGGACGTGCGCGAGCTGCTGCGC
CACCGCGTGAAGGAGATCACCTTCCTGAAGAACACCGTGATGGAGTGCGACGCCTGCGGTATGCAGCCCT
CTAGAGGCTCCGGCTCCATCATCCCAGTTGAGGAGGAGAACCCGGACTTCTGGAACCGCGAGGCAGCCGA
GGCCCTGGGTGCCGCCAAGAAGCTGCAGCCTGCACAGACAGCCGCCAAGAACCTCATCATCTTCCTGGGC
GATGGGATGGGGGTGTCTACGGTGACAGCTGCCAGGATCCTAAAAGGGCAGAAGAAGGACAAACTGGGGC
CTGAGATACCCCTGGCCATGGACCGCTTCCCATATGTGGCTCTGTCCAAGACATACAATGTAGACAAACA
TGTGCCAGACAGTGGAGCCACAGCCACGGCCTACCTGTGCGGGGTCAAGGGCAACTTCCAGACCATTGGC
TTGAGTGCAGCCGCCCGCTTTAACCAGTGCAACACGACACGCGGCAACGAGGTCATCTCCGTGATGAATC
GGGCCAAGAAAGCAGGGAAGTCAGTGGGAGTGGTAACCACCACACGAGTGCAGCACGCCTCGCCAGCCGG
CACCTACGCCCACACGGTGAACCGCAACTGGTACTCGGACGCCGACGTGCCTGCCTCGGCCCGCCAGGAG
GGGTGCCAGGACATCGCTACGCAGCTCATCTCCAACATGGACATTGACGTGATCCTAGGTGGAGGCCGAA
AGTACATGTTTCGCATGGGAACCCCAGACCCTGAGTACCCAGATGACTACAGCCAAGGTGGGACCAGGCT
GGACGGGAAGAATCTGGTGCAGGAATGGCTGGCGAAGCGCCAGGGTGCCCGGTATGTGTGGAACCGCACT
GAGCTCATGCAGGCTTCCCTGGACCCGTCTGTGACCCATCTCATGGGTCTCTTTGAGCCTGGAGACATGA
AATACGAGATCCACCGAGACTCCACACTGGACCCCTCCCTGATGGAGATGACAGAGGCTGCCCTGCGCCT
GCTGAGCAGGAACCCCCGCGGCTTCTTCCTCTTCGTGGAGGGTGGTCGCATCGACCATGGTCATCATGAA
AGCAGGGCTTACCGGGCACTGACTGAGACGATCATGTTCGACGACGCCATTGAGAGGGCGGGCCAGCTCA
CCAGCGAGGAGGACACGCTGAGCCTCGTCACTGCCGACCACTCCCACGTCTTCTCCTTCGGAGGCTACCC
CCTGCGAGGGAGCTCCATCTTCGGGCTGGCCCCTGGCAAGGCCCGGGACAGGAAGGCCTACACGGTCCTC
CTATACGGAAACGGTCCAGGCTATGTGCTCAAGGACGGCGCCCGGCCGGATGTTACCGAGAGCGAGAGCG
GGAGCCCCGAGTATCGGCAGCAGTCAGCAGTGCCCCTGGACGAAGAGACCCACGCAGGCGAGGACGTGGC
GGTGTTCGCGCGCGGCCCGCAGGCGCACCTGGTTCACGGCGTGCAGGAGCAGACCTTCATAGCGCACGTC
ATGGCCTTCGCCGCCTGCCTGGAGCCCTACACCGCCTGCGACCTGGCGCCCCCCGCCGGCACCACCGACG
CCGCGCACCCGGGTGGCGGAGGACTGAACGACATCTTCGAGGCTCAGAAAATCGAATGGCACGAACATCA
CCATCACCATCACCATCACCATTAAGGCCGGCCTGTAGTCACTGGCACAACGCGTTACCCGGTAAGCCAA
TCGGGTATACACGGTCGTCATACTGCAGACAGGGTTCTTCTACTTTGCAAGATAGTCTTGAGTAGTAAAA
TAAATAGATAGAGAAAATCAGCCTCGACTGTGCCTTCTAGTTGCCAGCCATCTGTTGTTTGCCCCTCCCC
CGTGCCTTCCTTGACCCTGGAAGGTGCCACTCCCACTGTCCTTTCCTAATAAAATGAGGAAATTGCATCA
CAACACTCAACCCTATCTCGGTCTATTCTTTTGATTTATAAGGGATTTTGCCGATTTCGGCCTATTGGTT
AAAAAATGAGCTGATTTAACAAAAATTTAACGCGAATTAATTCTGTGGAATGTGTGTCAGTTAGGGTGTG
GAAAGTCCCCAGGCTCCCCAGCAGGCAGAAGTATGCAAAGCATGCATCTCAATTAGTCAGCAACCAGGTG
TGGAAAGTCCCCAGGCTCCCCAGCAGGCAGAAGTATGCAAAGCATGCATCTCAATTAGTCAGCAACCATA
GTCCCGCCCCTAACTCCGCCCATCCCGCCCCTAACTCCGCCCAGTTCCGCCCATTCTCCGCCCCATGGCT
GACTAATTTTTTTTATTTATGCAGAGGCCGAGGCCGCCTCTGCCTCTGAGCTATTCCAGAAGTAGTGAGG
AGGCTTTTTTGGAGGCCTAGGCTTTTGCAAAAAGCTCCCGGGAGCTTGTATATCCATTTTCGGATCTGAT
CAGCACGTGTTGACAATTAATCATCGGCATAGTATATCGGCATAGTATAATACGACAAGGTGAGGAACTA
AACCATGACCGAGTACAAGCCCACGGTGCGCCTCGCCACCCGCGACGACGTCCCCAGGGCCGTACGCACC
CTCGCCGCCGCGTTCGCCGACTACCCCGCCACGCGCCACACCGTCGATCCGGACCGCCACATCGAGCGGG
TCACCGAGCTGCAAGAACTCTTCCTCACGCGCGTCGGGCTCGACATCGGCAAGGTGTGGGTCGCGGACGA
CGGCGCCGCGGTGGCGGTCTGGACCACGCCGGAGAGCGTCGAAGCGGGGGCGGTGTTCGCCGAGATCGGC
CCGCGCATGGCCGAGTTGAGCGGTTCCCGGCTGGCCGCGCAGCAACAGATGGAAGGCCTCCTGGCGCCGC
ACCGGCCCAAGGAGCCCGCGTGGTTCCTGGCCACCGTCGGCGTCTCGCCCGACCACCAGGGCAAGGGTCT
GGGCAGCGCCGTCGTGCTCCCCGGAGTGGAGGCGGCCGAGCGCGCCGGGGTGCCCGCCTTCCTGGAGACA
TCCGCGCCCCGCAACCTCCCCTTCTACGAGCGGCTCGGCTTCACCGTCACCGCCGACGTCGAGGTGCCCG
AAGGACCGCGCACCTGGTGCATGACCCGCAAGCCCGGTGCCTGACACGTGCTACGAGATTTCGATTCCAC
CGCCGCCTTCTATGAAAGGTTGGGCTTCGGAATCGTTTTCCGGGACGCCGGCTGGATGATCCTCCAGCGC
GGGGATCTCATGCTGGAGTTCTTCGCCCACCCCAACTTGTTTATTGCAGCTTATAATGGTTACAAATAAA
GCAATAGCATCACAAATTTCACAAATAAAGCATTTTTTTCACTGCATTCTAGTTGTGGTTTGTCCAAACT
CATCAATGTATCTTATCATGTCTGTATACCGTCGACCTCTAGCTAGAGCTTGGCGTAATCATGGTCATTA
CCAATGCTTAATCAGTGAGGCACCTATCTCAGCGATCTGTCTATTTCGTTCATCCATAGTTGCCTGACTC
CCCGTCGTGTAGATAACTACGATACGGGAGGGCTTACCATCTGGCCCCAGCGCTGCGATGATACCGCGAG
AACCACGCTCACCGGCTCCGGATTTATCAGCAATAAACCAGCCAGCCGGAAGGGCCGAGCGCAGAAGTGG
TCCTGCAACTTTATCCGCCTCCATCCAGTCTATTAATTGTTGCCGGGAAGCTAGAGTAAGTAGTTCGCCA
GTTAATAGTTTGCGCAACGTTGTTGCCATCGCTACAGGCATCGTGGTGTCACGCTCGTCGTTTGGTATGG
CTTCATTCAGCTCCGGTTCCCAACGATCAAGGCGAGTTACATGATCCCCCATGTTGTGCAAAAAAGCGGT
TAGCTCCTTCGGTCCTCCGATCGTTGTCAGAAGTAAGTTGGCCGCAGTGTTATCACTCATGGTTATGGCA
GCACTGCATAATTCTCTTACTGTCATGCCATCCGTAAGATGCTTTTCTGTGACTGGTGAGTACTCAACCA
AGTCATTCTGAGAATAGTGTATGCGGCGACCGAGTTGCTCTTGCCCGGCGTCAATACGGGATAATACCGC
GCCACATAGCAGAACTTTAAAAGTGCTCATCATTGGAAAACGTTCTTCGGGGCGAAAACTCTCAAGGATC
TTACCGCTGTTGAGATCCAGTTCGATGTAACCCACTCGTGCACCCAACTGATCTTCAGCATCTTTTACTT
TCACCAGCGTTTCTGGGTGAGCAAAAACAGGAAGGCAAAATGCCGCAAAAAAGGGAATAAGGGCGACACG
GAAATGTTGAATACTCATATTCTTCCTT
Features (pLannotate 1.2.2; 24 found; start..end, strand, type, name):
    119..143     -  CDS            KanR (fragment): aminoglycoside phosphotransferase; aph(3')-Ia; confers resistance to kanamycin
    254..842     +  rep_origin     ori: high-copy-number ColE1/pMB1/pBR322/pUC origin of replication
   1067..1084    +  terminator     rrnB T2 terminator (fragment): transcription terminator T2 from the E. coli rrnB gene
   1109..1128    -  CDS            lacZα (fragment): LacZα fragment of β-galactosidase; lacZ fragment
   1584..1600    +  protein_bind   lac operator: The lac repressor binds to the lac operator to inhibit transcription in E. coli. This inhibition can be relieved by adding lactose or isopropyl-β-D-thiogalactopyranoside (IPTG). lac repressor encoded by lacI
   1843..2146    +  enhancer       CMV enhancer: human cytomegalovirus immediate early enhancer
   2147..2350    +  promoter       CMV promoter: human cytomegalovirus (CMV) immediate early promoter
   2486..2529    +  intron         CMV intron (fragment): modified intron A from human cytomegalovirus
   2581..2599    +  promoter       SP6 promoter: promoter for bacteriophage SP6 RNA polymerase
   2603..2640    +  CDS            IgH signal sequence (fragment): signal sequence from the mouse immunoglobulin heavy chain variable region
   2725..3813    +  CDS            FGFR1 (fragment): FGFR1_HUMAN - Also known as BFGFR, CEK, FGFBR, FLG, FLT2, HBGFR. Experimental evidence at protein level: Swiss-Prot protein existence level 1. Tyrosine-protein kinase that acts as cell-surface receptor for fibroblast growth factors and plays an essential role in the regulation of embryonic development, cell proliferation, differentiation and migration. Required for normal mesoderm patterning and correct axial organization during embryonic development, normal skeletogenesis and normal development of the gonadotropin-releasing hormone (GnRH) neuronal system. Phosphorylates PLCG1, FRS2, GAB1 and
   3910..4089    +  CDS            Comp (fragment): COMP_RAT - Experimental evidence at protein level: Swiss-Prot protein existence level 1. May play a role in the structural integrity of cartilage via its interaction with other extracellular matrix proteins such as the collagens and fibronectin. Can mediate the interaction of chondrocytes with the cartilage extracellular matrix through interaction with cell surface integrin receptors. Could play a role in the pathogenesis of osteoarthritis. Potent suppressor of apoptosis in both primary chondrocytes and transformed cells. Suppresses apoptosis by blocking the activation of caspase-3 and by indu
   4077..5529    +  CDS            SEAP (fragment): secreted alkaline phosphatase from human placenta The natural enzyme has a C-terminal transmembrane sequence that is replaced by a GPI anchor.
   5554..5595    +  CDS            AviTag™ (fragment): peptide tag that allows for enzymatic biotinylation
   5599..5622    +  CDS            8xHis: 8xHis affinity tag
   5768..5879    +  polyA_signal   bGH poly(A) signal: bovine growth hormone polyadenylation signal
   5880..5988    +  rep_origin     f1 ori (fragment): f1 bacteriophage origin of replication; arrow indicates direction of (+) strand synthesis
   6002..6331    +  promoter       SV40 promoter: SV40 enhancer and early promoter
   6379..6426    +  promoter       EM7 promoter: synthetic bacterial promoter&nbsp
   6445..7044    +  CDS            PuroR (fragment): puromycin N-acetyltransferase; pac from Streptomyces; confers resistance to puromycin
   7054..7179    +  CDS            ble (fragment): BLE_KLEPN - Experimental evidence at protein level: Swiss-Prot protein existence level 1. Binding protein with a strong affinity to the bleomycin family of antibiotics. Binds to CL990; an antimitotic-antibiotic compound. From Klebsiella pneumoniae.
   7174..7295    +  polyA_signal   SV40 poly(A) signal: SV40 polyadenylation signal
   7348..8208    -  CDS            AmpR: β-lactamase; bla; confers resistance to ampicillin, carbenicillin, and related antibiotics
   8211..89      -  promoter       AmpR promoter (fragment) (across the origin): bla
