[The description below was written by a language model from this plasmid's Addgene catalogue record and pLannotate feature annotations shown in this document.]
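Description:
pD649-HAsp-FGFR1-COMP5AP-AviTag-9xHis is a mammalian expression plasmid built on the pD649 backbone. It produces the extracellular domain of human FGFR1 as a secreted, multimerised reporter fusion. In E. coli it is maintained as a high-copy plasmid through a ColE1/pUC-type origin and selected with ampicillin via the β-lactamase gene. The feature table also shows an SV40 early promoter/EM7 promoter cassette driving a puromycin N-acetyltransferase coding sequence followed by an SV40 poly(A) signal, which could in principle allow puromycin selection in mammalian cells. Several short annotated fragments (KanR, lacZα, ble, f1 ori, rrnB T2) appear to be backbone remnants rather than functional elements. The depositor notes that some plasmids in this collection may carry an IS4-like transposase insertion upstream of the CMV promoter; no such feature is annotated here.

Expression is driven by the CMV enhancer/promoter with a fragment of CMV intron A. A downstream SP6 promoter offers a site for in vitro transcription or sequencing. The open reading frame begins with a signal sequence, named "HAsp" in the plasmid name but matched by the annotation software to a fragment of a mouse IgH leader. It continues with the FGFR1 ectodomain, cloned between retained NotI and AscI sites. Next come a segment of rat cartilage oligomeric matrix protein (COMP), whose coiled coil assembles into pentamers, and human placental alkaline phosphatase. The frame ends with an AviTag for enzymatic biotinylation and a polyhistidine tag (9xHis by name, annotated as 8xHis), followed by a bGH poly(A) signal. The resulting high-avidity, enzymatically detectable protein suits screens for weak extracellular receptor–ligand interactions, consistent with the associated human IgSF cell-surface interactome study.
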