Addgene plasmid #157364: pD649-HAsp-FGFR1-COMP5AP-AviTag-9xHis
Purpose: Mammalian expression of cell-surface protein extracellular domain fused to COMP5AP-AviTag-9xHis. Protein is secreted from cells.
Depositing lab: Chris Garcia. Depositing organization: Stanford University. Publication: A Human IgSF Cell-Surface Interactome Reveals a Complex Network of Protein-Protein Interactions. Wojtowicz WM, Vielmetter J, Fernandes RA, Siepe DH, Eastman CL, Chisholm GB, Cox S, Klock H, Anderson PW, Rue SM, Miller JJ, Glaser SM, Bragstad ML, Vance J, Lam AW, Lesley SA, Zinn K, Garcia KC. Cell. 2020 Aug 20;182(4):1027-1043.e17. doi: 10.1016/j.cell.2020.07.025. PubMed 32822567.
Backbone
  Vector backbone: pD649
  Backbone size w/o insert (bp): 7153
  Vector type: Mammalian Expression
Growth in bacteria
  Bacterial resistance: Ampicillin, 100 μg/mL
  Growth temperature: 37°C
  Growth strain: DH5alpha
  Copy number: High Copy
Gene/Insert
  Gene/Insert name: FGFR1
  Species: H. sapiens (human)
  Insert size (bp): 1065
  Entrez Gene: FGFR1 (a.k.a. BFGFR, CD331, CEK, ECCL, FGFBR, FGFR-1, FLG, FLT-2, FLT2, HBGFR, HH2, HRTFDS, KAL2, N-SAM, OGD, bFGF-R-1)
  Promoter: CMV/SP6
  Tag / fusion protein: COMP5AP-AviTag-9xHis (C terminal on backbone)
  Cloning method: Restriction Enzyme; 5′ cloning site GCGGCCGC (not destroyed); 3′ cloning site GGCGCGCC (not destroyed)
  Sequencing primers: 5′ ATTTAGGTGACACTATAG; 3′ CGTCGCACTCCATCACGGTG
Resource information
  A portion of this plasmid was derived from a plasmid made by: synthesis by ThermoFisher
Terms and licenses: Academic/Nonprofit Terms; Industry Terms: Not Available to Industry
Depositor comments: Some plasmids in this collection may have an IS4-like element ISVsa5 family transposase upstream of the CMV promoter.
How to cite: pD649-HAsp-FGFR1-COMP5AP-AviTag-9xHis was a gift from Chris Garcia (Addgene plasmid # 157364 ; http://n2t.net/addgene:157364 ; RRID:Addgene_157364)
