>Addgene plasmid #157364 | pD649-HAsp-FGFR1-COMP5AP-AviTag-9xHis | depositor partial sequence | sequence record 303838 | insert (extracellular domain)
AGACCTTCTCCTACACTGCCTGAACAGGCTCAGCCTTGGGGAGCCCCTGTGGAAGTGGAATCCTTTCTGG
TGCACCCCGGCGATCTGCTGCAGCTGAGATGCAGACTGAGAGATGACGTGCAGAGCATCAACTGGCTCAG
AGATGGGGTGCAGCTGGCCGAGAGCAACAGAACCAGAATCACCGGCGAAGAGGTGGAAGTGCAGGATAGC
GTGCCAGCCGATTCTGGCCTGTACGCCTGTGTGACAAGCAGCCCTAGCGGCAGCGATACCACCTACTTCT
CCGTGAACGTGTCCGACGCTCTGCCCAGCAGCGAGGACGATGACGACGATGATGACAGCAGCAGCGAAGA
GAAAGAGACAGACAACACCAAGCCTAACAGAATGCCCGTGGCTCCCTACTGGACAAGCCCCGAGAAGATG
GAAAAGAAACTGCACGCCGTGCCTGCCGCCAAGACCGTGAAGTTTAAGTGTCCCAGCTCCGGCACACCCA
ATCCAACACTGAGATGGCTGAAGAACGGCAAAGAGTTCAAGCCCGACCACCGGATCGGCGGCTACAAAGT
CCGATACGCCACCTGGTCCATCATCATGGACAGCGTGGTGCCCAGCGACAAGGGCAACTACACCTGTATC
GTGGAAAACGAGTACGGCAGCATCAACCACACCTACCAGCTGGACGTGGTGGAAAGAAGCCCTCACAGAC
CCATTCTGCAGGCCGGACTGCCTGCCAACAAAACAGTGGCCCTGGGCAGCAACGTGGAATTCATGTGCAA
GGTGTACAGCGACCCTCAGCCTCACATCCAGTGGCTGAAGCACATCGAAGTGAACGGCAGCAAGATCGGC
CCCGACAACCTGCCTTATGTGCAGATCCTGAAAACAGCCGGCGTGAACACCACCGACAAAGAAATGGAAG
TGCTGCACCTGAGGAATGTGTCCTTCGAGGACGCCGGCGAGTACACATGTCTGGCCGGCAATTCTATCGG
CCTGAGCCACCATTCTGCCTGGCTGACAGTGCTGGAAGCCCTGGAAGAAAGACCCGCCGTGATGACAAGC
CCTCTGTACCTGGAA
